>Addgene plasmid #34699 | GST-PRMT1 | addgene partial sequence | sequence record 42747 | pGEX-5 5'-GGGCTGGCAAGCCACGTTTGGTG-3'
ACCCACGCGTCCGAGATGGCGGCAGCCGAGGCCGCGAACTGCATCATGGAGGTTTCCTGTGGCCAAGCAG
AAAGTAGTGAGAAGCCCAATGCTGAGGACATGACATCCAAAGACTACTACTTTGACTCCTATGCCCACTT
TGGCATCCACGAGGAGATGCTAAAGGATGAGGTGCGAACCCTCACGTACCGCAACTCCATGTTTCACAAT
CGGCATCTCTTCAAAGACAAGGTGGTGCTGGATGTGGGCTCGGGCACTGGCATCCTCTGCATGTTCGCTG
CCAAGGCAGGGGCCCGCAAGGTCATTGGGATCGAGTGCTCCAGTATCTCTGATTATGCTGTGAAGATTGT
CAAAGCCAATAAGTTAGACCACGTGGTGACCATCATCAAGGGCAAGGTGGAGGAGGTGGAGCTGCCTGTG
GAGAAGGTGGACATCATCATCAGCGAGTGGATGGGTTATTGCCTCTTCTATGAGTCCATGCTCAACACTG
TGCTGCACGCTCGTGACAAGTGGCTGGCACCTGATGGCCTCATCTTCCCAGACCGAGCCACCCTGTATGT
GACAGCCATTGAGGACCGACAGTATAAAGACTACAAGATCCACTGGTGGGAGAATGTATATGGCTTTGAT
ATGTCCTGCATTAAAGACGTGGCCATCAAGGAGCCCCTGGTGGACGTGGTGGACCCAAAGCAGCTGGTCA
CCAACGCCTGCCTCATAAAGGAGGTGGACATCTACACAGTCAAGGTGGA
