[The description below was written by a language model from this plasmid's Addgene catalogue record.]
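Description:
GST-PRMT1 is a bacterial expression plasmid built on the pGEX-2T backbone (about 4.9 kb without the insert) and designed to produce rat (Rattus norvegicus) protein arginine methyltransferase 1, the product of the Prmt1 gene (also known as Hrmt1l2), as a glutathione S-transferase fusion in E. coli. It is maintained as a high-copy plasmid under ampicillin selection. No feature table accompanies the entry, so the origin of replication and other backbone elements are not itemised. The insert size is not stated either, and although cloning was by restriction enzymes, the sites used are not recorded.

Expression is driven by the tac promoter, a strong hybrid trp/lac promoter that is normally held off by the lac repressor and switched on with IPTG. The GST moiety is supplied by the backbone and sits at the N terminus of PRMT1, so the fusion protein can be captured on immobilised glutathione in a single affinity step. Vectors of the pGEX-2T type generally place a thrombin cleavage site between GST and the cloned protein, which allows the tag to be removed, though the record does not confirm this junction.

The construct is suited to producing recombinant PRMT1, an enzyme that transfers methyl groups from S-adenosylmethionine to arginine residues in substrate proteins. Typical uses would be in vitro methylation assays, substrate identification and GST pull-down experiments. The associated publication concerns characterisation of the predominant protein arginine methyltransferase of budding yeast, which suggests the rat enzyme was used for biochemical work in that context.
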