Addgene plasmid #34699: GST-PRMT1
Depositing lab: Steven Clarke. Depositing organization: University of California, Los Angeles (UCLA). Publication: The predominant protein-arginine methyltransferase from Saccharomyces cerevisiae. Gary JD, Lin WJ, Yang MC, Herschman HR, Clarke S. J Biol Chem. 1996 May 24;271(21):12585-94. 10.1074/jbc.271.21.12585 PubMed 8647869.
Backbone
  Vector backbone: pGEX-2T
  Backbone manufacturer: Amersham
  Backbone size w/o insert (bp): 4948
  Vector type: Bacterial Expression
Growth in bacteria
  Bacterial resistance: Ampicillin, 100 μg/mL
  Growth temperature: 37°C
  Growth strain: DH5alpha
  Copy number: High Copy
Gene/Insert
  Gene/Insert name: PRMT1
  Species: R. norvegicus (rat)
  Entrez Gene: Prmt1 (a.k.a. Hrmt1l2)
  Promoter: tac
  Tag / fusion protein: GST (N terminal on backbone)
  Cloning method: Restriction Enzyme; 5′ cloning site None (unknown if destroyed); 3′ cloning site None (unknown if destroyed)
  Sequencing primers: 5′ pGEX 3'
Terms and licenses: Academic/Nonprofit Terms; Industry Terms: Not Available to Industry
How to cite: GST-PRMT1 was a gift from Steven Clarke (Addgene plasmid # 34699 ; http://n2t.net/addgene:34699 ; RRID:Addgene_34699)
